>Addgene plasmid #178067 | pACEBac1-gamma-tubulin-TEV-His6 | addgene full sequence | sequence record 353425 | Addgene NGS Result
ACCGGTTGACTTGGGTCAACTGTCAGACCAAGTTTACTCATATATACTTTAGATTGATTTAAAACTTCAT
TTTTAATTTAAAAGGATCTAGGTGAAGATCCTTTTTGATAATCTCATGACCAAAATCCCTTAACGTGAGT
TTTCGTTCCACTGAGCGTCAGACCCCGTAGAAAAGATCAAAGGATCTTCTTGAGATCCTTTTTTTCTGCG
CGTAATCTGCTGCTTGCAAACAAAAAAACCACCGCTACCAGCGGTGGTTTGTTTGCCGGATCAAGAGCTA
CCAACTCTTTTTCCGAAGGTAACTGGCTTCAGCAGAGCGCAGATACCAAATACTGTTCTTCTAGTGTAGC
CGTAGTTAGGCCACCACTTCAAGAACTCTGTAGCACCGCCTACATACCTCGCTCTGCTAATCCTGTTACC
AGTGGCTGCTGCCAGTGGCGATAAGTCGTGTCTTACCGGGTTGGACTCAAGACGATAGTTACCGGATAAG
GCGCAGCGGTCGGGCTGAACGGGGGGTTCGTGCACACAGCCCAGCTTGGAGCGAACGACCTACACCGAAC
TGAGATACCTACAGCGTGAGCTATGAGAAAGCGCCACGCTTCCCGAAGGGAGAAAGGCGGACAGGTATCC
GGTAAGCGGCAGGGTCGGAACAGGAGAGCGCACGAGGGAGCTTCCAGGGGGAAACGCCTGGTATCTTTAT
AGTCCTGTCGGGTTTCGCCACCTCTGACTTGAGCGTCGATTTTTGTGATGCTCGTCAGGGGGGCGGAGCC
TATGGAAAAACGCCAGCAACGCGGCCTTTTTACGGTTCCTGGCCTTTTGCTGGCCTTTTGCTCACATGTT
CTTTCCTGCGTTATCCCCTGATTGACTTGGGTCGCTCTTCCTGTGGATGCGCAGATGCCCTGCGTAAGCG
GGTGTGGGCGGACAATAAAGTCTTAAACTGAACAAAATAGATCTAAACTATGACAATAAAGTCTTAAACT
AGACAGAATAGTTGTAAACTGAAATCAGTCCAGTTATGCTGTGAAAAAGCATACTGGACTTTTGTTATGG
CTAAAGCAAACTCTTCATTTTCTGAAGTGCAAATTGCCCGTCGTATTAAAGAGGGGCGTGGCCAAGGGCA
TGTAAAGACTATATTCGCGGCGTTGTGACAATTTACCGAACAACTCCGCGGCCGGGAAGCCGATCTCGGC
TTGAACGAATTGTTAGGTGGCGGTACTTGGGTCGATATCAAAGTGCATCACTTCTTCCCGTATGCCCAAC
TTTGTATAGAGAGCCACTGCGGGATCGTCACCGTAATCTGCTTGCACGTAGATCACATAAGCACCAAGCG
CGTTGGCCTCATGCTTGAGGAGATTGATGAGCGCGGTGGCAATGCCCTGCCTCCGGTGCTCGCCGGAGAC
TGCGAGATCATAGATATAGATCTCACTACGCGGCTGCTCAAACTTGGGCAGAACGTAAGCCGCGAGAGCG
CCAACAACCGCTTCTTGGTCGAAGGCAGCAAGCGCGATGAATGTCTTACTACGGAGCAAGTTCCCGAGGT
AATCGGAGTCCGGCTGATGTTGGGAGTAGGTGGCTACGTCTCCGAACTCACGACCGAAAAGATCAAGAGC
AGCCCGCATGGATTTGACTTGGTCAGGGCCGAGCCTACATGTGCGAATGATGCCCATACTTGAGCCACCT
AACTTTGTTTTAGGGCGACTGCCCTGCTGCGTAACATCGTTGCTGCTGCGTAACATCGTTGCTGCTCCAT
AACATCAAACATCGACCCACGGCGTAACGCGCTTGCTGCTTGGATGCCCGAGGCATAGACTGTACAAAAA
AACAGTCATAACAAGCCATGAAAACCGCCACTGCGCCGTTACCACCGCTGCGTTCGGTCAAGGTTCTGGA
CCAGTTGCGTGAGCGCATACGCTACTTGCATTACAGTTTACGAACCGAACAGGCTTATGTCAACTGGGTT
CGTGCCTTCATCCGTTTCCACGGTGTGCGTCACCCGGCAACCTTGGGCAGCAGCGAAGTCGCCATAACTT
CGTATAGCATACATTATACGAAGTTATCTGTAACTATAACGGTCCTAAGGTAGCGAGTTTAAACACTAGT
ATCGATTCGCGACCTACTCCGGAATATTAATAGATCATGGAGATAATTAAAATGATAACCATCTCGCAAA
TAAATAAGTATTTTACTGTTTTCGTAACAGTTTTGTAATAAAAAAACCTATAAATATTCCGGATTATTCA
TACCGTCCCACCATCGGGCGCGGATCCCGGTCCGAAGCGCGCGGAATTCATGCCGAGGGAAATCATCACC
CTACAGTTGGGCCAGTGCGGCAATCAGATTGGGTTCGAGTTCTGGAAACAGCTGTGCGCCGAGCATGGTA
TCAGCCCCGAGGGCATCGTGGAGGAGTTCGCCACCGAGGGCACTGACCGCAAGGACGTCTTTTTCTACCA
GGCAGACGATGAGCACTACATCCCCCGGGCCGTGCTGCTGGACTTGGAACCCCGGGTGATCCACTCCATC
CTCAACTCCCCCTATGCCAAGCTCTACAACCCAGAGAACATCTACCTGTCGGAACATGGAGGAGGAGCTG
GCAACAACTGGGCCAGCGGATTCTCCCAGGGAGAAAAGATCCATGAGGACATTTTTGACATCATAGACCG
GGAGGCAGATGGTAGTGACAGTCTAGAGGGCTTTGTGCTGTGTCACTCCATTGCTGGGGGGACAGGCTCT
GGACTGGGTTCCTACCTCTTAGAACGGCTGAATGACAGGTATCCTAAGAAGCTGGTGCAGACATACTCAG
TGTTTCCCAACCAGGACGAGATGAGCGATGTGGTGGTCCAGCCTTACAATTCACTCCTCACACTCAAGAG
GCTGACGCAGAATGCAGACTGTGTGGTGGTGCTGGACAACACAGCCCTGAACCGGATTGCCACAGACCGC
CTGCACATCCAGAACCCATCCTTCTCCCAGATCAACCAGCTGGTGTCTACCATCATGTCAGCCAGCACCA
CCACCCTGCGCTACCCTGGCTACATGAACAATGACCTCATCGGCCTCATCGCCTCGCTCATTCCCACCCC
ACGGCTCCACTTCCTCATGACCGGCTACACCCCTCTCACTACGGACCAGTCAGTGGCCAGCGTGAGGAAG
ACTACGGTCCTGGATGTCATGAGGCGGCTGCTGCAGCCCAAGAACGTGATGGTGTCCACAGGCCGAGACC
GCCAGACCAACCACTGCTACATCGCCATCCTCAACATCATCCAGGGAGAGGTGGACCCCACCCAGGTCCA
CAAGAGCTTGCAGAGGATCCGGGAACGCAAGTTGGCCAACTTCATCCCGTGGGGCCCCGCCAGCATCCAG
GTGGCCCTGTCGAGGAAGTCTCCCTACCTGCCCTCGGCCCACCGGGTCAGCGGGCTCATGATGGCCAACC
ACACCAGCATCTCCTCGCTCTTCGAGAGAACCTGTCGCCAGTATGACAAGCTGCGTAAGCGGGAGGCCTT
CCTGGAGCAGTTCCGCAAGGAGGACATGTTCAAGGACAACTTTGATGAGATGGACACATCCAGGGAGATT
GTGCAGCAGCTCATCGATGAGTACCATGCGGCCACACGGCCAGACTACATCTCCTGGGGCACCCAGGAGC
AGGAAAACCTGTATTTTCAGGGCCATCACCATCATCACCACTAGAAGCTTGTCGAGAAGTACTAGAGGAT
CATAATCAGCCATACCACATTTGTAGAGGTTTTACTTGCTTTAAAAAACCTCCCACACCTCCCCCTGAAC
CTGAAACATAAAATGAATGCAATTGTTGTTGTTAACTTGTTTATTGCAGCTTATAATGGTTACAAATAAA
GCAATAGCATCACAAATTTCACAAATAAAGCATTTTTTTCACTGCATTCTAGTTGTGGTTTGTCCAAACT
CATCAATGTATCTTATCATGTCTGGATCTGATCACTGCTTGAGCCTAGAAGATCCGGCTGCTAACAAAGC
CCGAAAGGAAGCTGAGTTGGCTGCTGCCACCGCTGAGCAATAACTATCATAACCCCTAGGGTATACCCAT
CTAATTGGAACCAGATAAGTGAAATCTAGTTCCAAACTATTTTGTCATTTTTAATTTTCGTATTAGCTTA
CGACGCTACACCCAGTTCCCATCTATTTTGTCACTCTTCCCTAAATAATCCTTAAAAACTCCATTTCCAC
CCCTCCCAGTTCCCAACTATTTTGTCCGCCCACA
Features (pLannotate 1.2.2; 12 found; start..end, strand, type, name):
    190..778     +  rep_origin     ori: high-copy-number ColE1/pMB1/pBR322/pUC origin of replication
    913..1136    -  mobile_element Tn7R: mini-Tn7 element (right end of the Tn7 transposon) Tn7
   1203..1736    -  CDS            GmR: gentamycin acetyltransferase; aacC1; confers resistance to gentamycin
   1925..1953    -  promoter       Pc promoter: intI1 (promoter lies within the coding sequence); class 1 integron promoter
   2024..2057    +  protein_bind   loxP: Cre-mediated recombination occurs in the 8-bp core sequence (GCATACAT). Cre recombinase
   2134..2225    +  promoter       polyhedrin promoter: polh from Autographa californica; promoter for the baculovirus polyhedrin gene
   2290..3642    +  CDS            TUBG1: TBG1_HUMAN - Also known as TUBG. Experimental evidence at protein level: Swiss-Prot protein existence level 1. Tubulin is the major constituent of microtubules. The gamma chain is found at microtubule organizing centers (MTOC) such as the spindle poles or the centrosome. Pericentriolar matrix component that regulates alpha/beta chain minus-end nucleation, centrosome duplication and spindle formation. From Homo sapiens (Human).
   3643..3663    +  CDS            TEV site: tobacco etch virus (TEV) protease recognition and cleavage site
   3708..3791    +  CDS            large T antigen (fragment): large T antigen from SV40 (simian virus 40)
   3814..3948    +  polyA_signal   SV40 poly(A) signal: SV40 polyadenylation signal
   3977..4026    +  CDS            SET1 (fragment): solubility-enhancement tag derived from T7 phage gene 10B
   4069..4234    -  mobile_element Tn7L: mini-Tn7 element (left end of the Tn7 transposon) Tn7
