[The description below was written by a language model from this plasmid's Addgene catalogue record and pLannotate feature annotations shown in this document.]
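Description:
pACEBac1-gamma-tubulin-TEV-His6 is a 4,234 bp insect-cell expression plasmid built on the pACEBac1 backbone, a baculovirus transfer (acceptor) vector. In E. coli it replicates from a high-copy ColE1/pUC-type origin and is selected with gentamicin, through an aacC1 gentamicin acetyltransferase gene driven by a class 1 integron Pc promoter. The resistance marker and the expression cassette lie between the Tn7R and Tn7L ends of a mini-Tn7 element. This arrangement allows Tn7-mediated transposition of that segment into a baculoviral bacmid to generate recombinant virus. A single loxP site upstream of the cassette is the standard feature of this vector family that allows Cre-mediated fusion with compatible donor plasmids for multigene assemblies.

The payload is the 1,353 bp human gamma-tubulin (TUBG1) coding sequence, placed under the very late polyhedrin promoter from Autographa californica nucleopolyhedrovirus and terminated by an SV40 polyadenylation signal. The open reading frame is followed directly by a TEV protease recognition site. According to the catalogue entry a C-terminal His6 tag comes next, although the automated annotation does not call the histidine tag itself. This design supports metal-affinity purification followed by proteolytic tag removal. The short "large T antigen" and "SET1" fragments in the feature table are probably incidental matches within the SV40 terminator region and backbone rather than functional coding elements.

The stated purpose is insect cell expression of gamma-tubulin-TEV-His6. The associated work concerns biochemical reconstitution of the human gamma-tubulin ring complex, for which purified recombinant gamma-tubulin is a core component.
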