Addgene plasmid #178067: pACEBac1-gamma-tubulin-TEV-His6
Purpose: Insect cell expression of gamma-tubulin-TEV-His6
Depositing lab: Tarun Kapoor. Depositing organization: Rockefeller University. Publication: Biochemical reconstitutions reveal principles of human gamma-TuRC assembly and function. Wieczorek M, Ti SC, Urnavicius L, Molloy KR, Aher A, Chait BT, Kapoor TM. J Cell Biol. 2021 Mar 1;220(3). pii: 211719. doi: 10.1083/jcb.202009146. PubMed 33496729.
Backbone
  Vector backbone: pACEBac1
  Backbone manufacturer: Geneva Biotech
  Total vector size (bp): 4234
  Vector type: Insect Expression
Growth in bacteria
  Bacterial resistance: Gentamicin, 10 μg/mL
  Growth temperature: 37°C
  Growth strain: DH5alpha
  Copy number: Unknown
Gene/Insert
  Gene/Insert name: gamma-tubulin (alt name: TUBG1)
  Species: H. sapiens (human)
  Insert size (bp): 1353
  Entrez Gene: TUBG1 (a.k.a. CDCBM4, GCP-1, TUBG, TUBGCP1)
  Tag / fusion protein: TEV-His6 (C terminal on insert)
Resource information
  A portion of this plasmid was derived from a plasmid made by: Originally published in Murphy et al., 2001 and received from Dr. Jens Luders (Institute for Research in Biomedicine, Barcelona, Spain)
Terms and licenses: Academic/Nonprofit Terms; Industry Terms: Not Available to Industry
How to cite: pACEBac1-gamma-tubulin-TEV-His6 was a gift from Tarun Kapoor (Addgene plasmid # 178067 ; http://n2t.net/addgene:178067 ; RRID:Addgene_178067)
